Addgene plasmid #166944: pET-28a_6H-TAQ_E602D
Purpose: Bacterial expression of Taq DNA polymerase
Depositing lab: Robert Tjian. Depositing organization: University of California, Berkeley. Publication: Open-source RNA extraction and RT-qPCR methods for SARS-CoV-2 detection. Graham TGW, Dugast-Darzacq C, Dailey GM, Nguyenla XH, Van Dis E, Esbin MN, Abidi A, Stanley SA, Darzacq X, Tjian R. PLoS One. 2021 Feb 3;16(2):e0246647. doi: 10.1371/journal.pone.0246647. eCollection 2021. PubMed 33534838.
Backbone
  Vector backbone: pET-28a(+)
  Backbone manufacturer: Novagen (EMD Millipore)
  Backbone size w/o insert (bp): 5369
  Total vector size (bp): 7826
  Vector type: Bacterial Expression
Growth in bacteria
  Bacterial resistance: Kanamycin, 50 μg/mL
  Growth temperature: 37°C
  Growth strain: DH5alpha
  Growth instructions: Rosetta (DE3) strain for protein expression
  Copy number: Unknown
Gene/Insert
  Gene/Insert name: Thermus aquaticus DNA polymerase (alt name: TAQ polymerase)
  Species: Thermus aquaticus
  Insert size (bp): 2499
  Mutation: E602D
  GenBank ID: J04639
  Promoter: T7
  Tag / fusion protein: 6X His (N terminal on backbone)
  Cloning method: Restriction Enzyme; 5′ cloning site NdeI (not destroyed); 3′ cloning site EcoRI (not destroyed)
  Sequencing primers: 5′ taatacgactcactataggg; 3′ TAGTTATTGCTCAGCGGTGG
Resource information
  A portion of this plasmid was derived from a plasmid made by: This plasmid was found in our lab stocks. Its original source is not known.
Terms and licenses: Academic/Nonprofit Terms; Industry Terms: Not Available to Industry
How to cite: pET-28a_6H-TAQ_E602D was a gift from Robert Tjian (Addgene plasmid # 166944 ; http://n2t.net/addgene:166944 ; RRID:Addgene_166944)
