[The description below was written by a language model from this plasmid's Addgene catalogue record and pLannotate feature annotations shown in this document.]
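Description:
pET-28a_6H-TAQ_E602D is a bacterial expression plasmid of roughly 7.8 kb, built on the Novagen pET-28a(+) backbone, for producing recombinant Thermus aquaticus DNA polymerase in E. coli. It replicates from a pBR322-type ColE1 origin accompanied by the bom region and the rop gene, which moderates copy number, and it is selected with kanamycin through an aph(3')-Ia resistance gene. An f1 phage origin is also present. Short fragments annotated as tetracycline resistance, an AmpR promoter and a predicted E. coli protein appear to be backbone remnants or similarity hits rather than functional parts.

The payload is the 2.5 kb Taq polymerase coding sequence carrying an E602D substitution, cloned between the NdeI and EcoRI sites. The record does not explain the functional significance of this mutation. Transcription is driven by the T7 promoter, which is followed by a lac operator and the T7 gene 10 ribosome binding site, and it ends at the T7 terminator. The plasmid-encoded lacI supplies repressor, so expression is held off until IPTG is added in a host that supplies T7 RNA polymerase; the record names a Rosetta (DE3) strain for expression. The backbone contributes an N-terminal 6xHis tag and a thrombin cleavage site upstream of the polymerase, allowing metal-affinity purification and optional tag removal. The automated "capTEV" and "9xHis" fragment calls most likely reflect the backbone's His-tag sequences. The downstream one is presumably not translated if the insert retains its stop codon, although the record does not confirm this. The plasmid was deposited with work on open-source RNA extraction and RT-qPCR methods for SARS-CoV-2 detection, where it serves as a source of homemade Taq polymerase.
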