Features (pLannotate 1.2.2; 21 found; start..end, strand, type, name):
      1..25      +  protein_bind   lac operator: The lac repressor binds to the lac operator to inhibit transcription in E. coli. This inhibition can be relieved by adding lactose or isopropyl-β-D-thiogalactopyranoside (IPTG). lac repressor encoded by lacI
     40..62      +  RBS            RBS: efficient ribosome binding site from bacteriophage T7 gene 10 (Olins and Rangwala, 1989)
     81..97      +  CDS            capTEV™ (fragment): composite tag for in vivo biotinylation, TEV protease cleavage, and 6xHis tagging
    108..125     +  CDS            thrombin site: thrombin recognition and cleavage site
    129..2627    +  CDS            Taq polymerase: thermostable DNA polymerase from Thermus aquaticus
   2668..2685    +  CDS            9xHis (fragment): 9xHis affinity tag
   2695..2744    +  CDS            SET1 (fragment): solubility-enhancement tag derived from T7 phage gene 10B
   2752..2799    +  terminator     T7 terminator: transcription terminator for bacteriophage T7 RNA polymerase
   2836..3264    +  rep_origin     f1 ori (sequence partly withheld): f1 bacteriophage origin of replication; arrow indicates direction of (+) strand synthesis
   3317..3374    +  promoter       AmpR promoter (fragment): bla
   3383..4198    -  CDS            KanR: aminoglycoside phosphotransferase; aph(3')-Ia; confers resistance to kanamycin in bacteria or G418 (Geneticin®) in eukaryotes
   4320..4908    +  rep_origin     ori: high-copy-number ColE1/pMB1/pBR322/pUC origin of replication
   5094..5233    -  misc_feature   bom: basis of mobility region from pBR322
   5335..5526    -  CDS            rop: Rop protein, which maintains plasmids at low copy number; rop
   5543..5923    +  CDS            YPB1_ECOLX: Protein predicted: Swiss-Prot protein existence level 4. From Escherichia coli.
   5995..6286    -  CDS            TcR (fragment): tetracycline efflux protein; tet; confers resistance to tetracycline
   6301..6322    -  protein_bind   CAP binding site: CAP binding activates transcription in the presence of cAMP. E. coli catabolite activator protein
   6335..7417    -  CDS            lacI: lac repressor; lacI; The lac repressor binds to the lac operator to inhibit transcription in E. coli. This inhibition can be relieved by adding lactose or isopropyl-β-D-thiogalactopyranoside (IPTG).
   7418..7495    -  promoter       lacI promoter: lacI
   7503..7782    -  CDS            TcR (fragment): tetracycline efflux protein; tet; confers resistance to tetracycline
   7804..7822    +  promoter       T7 promoter: promoter for bacteriophage T7 RNA polymerase
>Addgene plasmid #166944 | pET-28a_6H-TAQ_E602D | addgene full sequence | sequence record 329798 | Addgene NGS Result
GGAATTGTGAGCGGATAACAATTCCCCTCTAGAAATAATTTTGTTTAACTTTAAGAAGGAGATATACCAT
GGGCAGCAGCCATCATCATCATCATCACAGCAGCGGCCTGGTGCCGCGCGGCAGCCATATGAGGGGGATG
CTGCCCCTCTTTGAGCCCAAGGGCCGGGTCCTCCTGGTGGACGGCCACCACCTGGCCTACCGCACCTTCC
ACGCCCTGAAGGGCCTCACCACCAGCCGGGGGGAGCCGGTGCAGGCGGTCTACGGCTTCGCCAAGAGCCT
CCTCAAGGCCCTCAAGGAGGACGGGGACGCGGTGATCGTGGTCTTTGACGCCAAGGCCCCCTCCTTCCGC
CACGAGGCCTACGGGGGGTACAAGGCGGGCCGGGCCCCCACGCCGGAGGACTTTCCCCGGCAACTCGCCC
TCATCAAGGAGCTGGTGGACCTCCTGGGGCTGGCGCGCCTCGAGGTCCCGGGCTACGAGGCGGACGACGT
CCTGGCCAGCCTGGCCAAGAAGGCGGAAAAGGAGGGCTACGAGGTCCGCATCCTCACCGCCGACAAAGAC
CTTTACCAGCTCCTTTCCGACCGCATTCACGTCCTCCACCCCGAGGGGTACCTCATCACCCCGGCCTGGC
TTTGGGAAAAGTACGGCCTGAGGCCCGACCAGTGGGCCGACTACCGGGCCCTGACCGGGGACGAGTCCGA
CAACCTTCCCGGGGTCAAGGGCATCGGGGAGAAGACGGCGAGGAAGCTTCTGGAGGAGTGGGGGAGCCTG
GAAGCCCTCCTCAAGAACCTGGACCGGCTGAAGCCCGCCATCCGGGAGAAGATCCTGGCCCACATGGACG
ATCTGAAGCTCTCCTGGGACCTGGCCAAGGTGCGCACCGACCTGCCCCTGGAGGTGGACTTCGCCAAAAG
GCGGGAGCCCGACCGGGAGAGGCTTAGGGCCTTTCTGGAGAGGCTTGAGTTTGGCAGCCTCCTCCACGAG
TTCGGCCTTCTGGAAAGCCCCAAGGCCCTGGAGGAGGCCCCCTGGCCCCCGCCGGAAGGGGCCTTCGTGG
GCTTTGTGCTTTCCCGCAAGGAGCCCATGTGGGCCGATCTTCTGGCCCTGGCCGCCGCCAGGGGGGGCCG
GGTCCACCGGGCCCCCGAGCCTTATAAAGCCCTCAGGGACCTGAAGGAGGCGCGGGGGCTTCTCGCCAAA
GACCTGAGCGTTCTGGCCCTGAGGGAAGGCCTTGGCCTCCCGCCCGGCGACGACCCCATGCTCCTCGCCT
ACCTCCTGGACCCTTCCAACACCACCCCCGAGGGGGTGGCCCGGCGCTACGGCGGGGAGTGGACGGAGGA
GGCGGGGGAGCGGGCCGCCCTTTCCGAGAGGCTCTTCGCCAACCTGTGGGGGAGGCTTGAGGGGGAGGAG
AGGCTCCTTTGGCTTTACCGGGAGGTGGAGAGGCCCCTTTCCGCTGTCCTGGCCCACATGGAGGCCACGG
GGGTGCGCCTGGACGTGGCCTATCTCAGGGCCTTGTCCCTGGAGGTGGCCGAGGAGATCGCCCGCCTCGA
GGCCGAGGTCTTCCGCCTGGCCGGCCACCCCTTCAACCTCAACTCCCGGGACCAGCTGGAAAGGGTCCTC
TTTGACGAGCTAGGGCTTCCCGCCATCGGCAAGACGGAGAAGACCGGCAAGCGCTCCACCAGCGCCGCCG
TCCTGGAGGCCCTCCGCGAGGCCCACCCCATCGTGGAGAAGATCCTGCAGTACCGGGAGCTCACCAAGCT
GAAGAGCACCTACATTGACCCCTTGCCGGACCTCATCCACCCCAGGACGGGCCGCCTCCACACCCGCTTC
AACCAGACGGCCACGGCCACGGGCAGGCTAAGTAGCTCCGATCCCAACCTCCAGAACATCCCCGTCCGCA
CCCCGCTTGGGCAGAGGATCCGCCGGGCCTTCATCGCCGAGGATGGGTGGCTATTGGTGGCCCTGGACTA
TAGCCAGATAGAGCTCAGGGTGCTGGCCCACCTCTCCGGCGACGAGAACCTGATCCGGGTCTTCCAGGAG
GGGCGGGACATCCACACGGAGACCGCCAGCTGGATGTTCGGCGTCCCCCGGGAGGCCGTGGACCCCCTGA
TGCGCCGGGCGGCCAAGACCATCAACTTCGGGGTCCTCTACGGCATGTCGGCCCACCGCCTCTCCCAGGA
GCTAGCCATCCCTTACGAGGAGGCCCAGGCCTTCATTGAGCGCTACTTTCAGAGCTTCCCCAAGGTGCGG
GCCTGGATTGAGAAGACCCTGGAGGAGGGCAGGAGGCGGGGGTACGTGGAGACCCTCTTCGGCCGCCGCC
GCTACGTGCCAGACCTAGAGGCCCGGGTGAAGAGCGTGCGGGAGGCGGCCGAGCGCATGGCCTTCAACAT
GCCCGTCCAGGGCACCGCCGCCGACCTCATGAAGCTGGCTATGGTGAAGCTCTTCCCCAGGCTGGAGGAA
ATGGGGGCCAGGATGCTCCTTCAGGTCCACGACGAGCTGGTCCTCGAGGCCCCAAAAGAGAGGGCGGAGG
CCGTGGCCCGGCTGGCCAAGGAGGTCATGGAGGGGGTGTATCCCCTGGCCGTGCCCCTGGAGGTGGAGGT
GGGGATAGGGGAGGACTGGCTCTCCGCCAAGGAGTGAGAATTCGAGCTCCGTCGACAAGCTTGCGGCCGC
ACTCGAGCACCACCACCACCACCACTGAGATCCGGCTGCTAACAAAGCCCGAAAGGAAGCTGAGTTGGCT
GCTGCCACCGCTGAGCAATAACTAGCATAACCCCTTGGGGCCTCTAAACGGGTCTTGAGGGGTTTTTTGC
TGAAAGGAGGAACTATATCCGGATTGGCGAATGGG
[124 nt withheld, positions 2836-2959]
C
[91 nt withheld, positions 2961-3051]
A
[49 nt withheld, positions 3053-3101]
CCTTTGACGTTGGAGTCCACGTTCTTT
[37 nt withheld, positions 3129-3165]
ACCCTATCTCGGTCTATTCTTTTGATTTATAAGGGATTTTGCCGATTTCGGCCTATTGGTTAAAAAATGA
GCTGATTTAACAAAAATTTAACGCGAATTTTAACAAAATATTAACGCTTACAATTTAGGTGGCACTTTTC
GGGGAAATGTGCGCGGAACCCCTATTTGTTTATTTTTCTAAATACATTCAAATATGTATCCGCTCATGAA
TTAATTCTTAGAAAAACTCATCGAGCATCAAATGAAACTGCAATTTATTCATATCAGGATTATCAATACC
ATATTTTTGAAAAAGCCGTTTCTGTAATGAAGGAGAAAACTCACCGAGGCAGTTCCATAGGATGGCAAGA
TCCTGGTATCGGTCTGCGATTCCGACTCGTCCAACATCAATACAACCTATTAATTTCCCCTCGTCAAAAA
TAAGGTTATCAAGTGAGAAATCACCATGAGTGACGACTGAATCCGGTGAGAATGGCAAAAGTTTATGCAT
TTCTTTCCAGACTTGTTCAACAGGCCAGCCATTACGCTCGTCATCAAAATCACTCGCATCAACCAAACCG
TTATTCATTCGTGATTGCGCCTGAGCGAGACGAAATACGCGATCGCTGTTAAAAGGACAATTACAAACAG
GAATCGAATGCAACCGGCGCAGGAACACTGCCAGCGCATCAACAATATTTTCACCTGAATCAGGATATTC
TTCTAATACCTGGAATGCTGTTTTCCCGGGGATCGCAGTGGTGAGTAACCATGCATCATCAGGAGTACGG
ATAAAATGCTTGATGGTCGGAAGAGGCATAAATTCCGTCAGCCAGTTTAGTCTGACCATCTCATCTGTAA
CATCATTGGCAACGCTACCTTTGCCATGTTTCAGAAACAACTCTGGCGCATCGGGCTTCCCATACAATCG
ATAGATTGTCGCACCTGATTGCCCGACATTATCGCGAGCCCATTTATACCCATATAAATCAGCATCCATG
TTGGAATTTAATCGCGGCCTAGAGCAAGACGTTTCCCGTTGAATATGGCTCATAACACCCCTTGTATTAC
TGTTTATGTAAGCAGACAGTTTTATTGTTCATGACCAAAATCCCTTAACGTGAGTTTTCGTTCCACTGAG
CGTCAGACCCCGTAGAAAAGATCAAAGGATCTTCTTGAGATCCTTTTTTTCTGCGCGTAATCTGCTGCTT
GCAAACAAAAAAACCACCGCTACCAGCGGTGGTTTGTTTGCCGGATCAAGAGCTACCAACTCTTTTTCCG
AAGGTAACTGGCTTCAGCAGAGCGCAGATACCAAATACTGTCCTTCTAGTGTAGCCGTAGTTAGGCCACC
ACTTCAAGAACTCTGTAGCACCGCCTACATACCTCGCTCTGCTAATCCTGTTACCAGTGGCTGCTGCCAG
TGGCGATAAGTCGTGTCTTACCGGGTTGGACTCAAGACGATAGTTACCGGATAAGGCGCAGCGGTCGGGC
TGAACGGGGGGTTCGTGCACACAGCCCAGCTTGGAGCGAACGACCTACACCGAACTGAGATACCTACAGC
GTGAGCTATGAGAAAGCGCCACGCTTCCCGAAGGGAGAAAGGCGGACAGGTATCCGGTAAGCGGCAGGGT
CGGAACAGGAGAGCGCACGAGGGAGCTTCCAGGGGGAAACGCCTGGTATCTTTATAGTCCTGTCGGGTTT
CGCCACCTCTGACTTGAGCGTCGATTTTTGTGATGCTCGTCAGGGGGGCGGAGCCTATGGAAAAACGCCA
GCAACGCGGCCTTTTTACGGTTCCTGGCCTTTTGCTGGCCTTTTGCTCACATGTTCTTTCCTGCGTTATC
CCCTGATTCTGTGGATAACCGTATTACCGCCTTTGAGTGAGCTGATACCGCTCGCCGCAGCCGAACGACC
GAGCGCAGCGAGTCAGTGAGCGAGGAAGCGGAAGAGCGCCTGATGCGGTATTTTCTCCTTACGCATCTGT
GCGGTATTTCACACCGCAATGGTGCACTCTCAGTACAATCTGCTCTGATGCCGCATAGTTAAGCCAGTAT
ACACTCCGCTATCGCTACGTGACTGGGTCATGGCTGCGCCCCGACACCCGCCAACACCCGCTGACGCGCC
CTGACGGGCTTGTCTGCTCCCGGCATCCGCTTACAGACAAGCTGTGACCGTCTCCGGGAGCTGCATGTGT
CAGAGGTTTTCACCGTCATCACCGAAACGCGCGAGGCAGCTGCGGTAAAGCTCATCAGCGTGGTCGTGAA
GCGATTCACAGATGTCTGCCTGTTCATCCGCGTCCAGCTCGTTGAGTTTCTCCAGAAGCGTTAATGTCTG
GCTTCTGATAAAGCGGGCCATGTTAAGGGCGGTTTTTTCCTGTTTGGTCACTGATGCCTCCGTGTAAGGG
GGATTTCTGTTCATGGGGGTAATGATACCGATGAAACGAGAGAGGATGCTCACGATACGGGTTACTGATG
ATGAACATGCCCGGTTACTGGAACGTTGTGAGGGTAAACAACTGGCGGTATGGATGCGGCGGGACCAGAG
AAAAATCACTCAGGGTCAATGCCAGCGCTTCGTTAATACAGATGTAGGTGTTCCACAGGGTAGCCAGCAG
CATCCTGCGATGCAGATCCGGAACATAATGGTGCAGGGCGCTGACTTCCGCGTTTCCAGACTTTACGAAA
CACGGAAACCGAAGACCATTCATGTTGTTGCTCAGGTCGCAGACGTTTTGCAGCAGCAGTCGCTTCACGT
TCGCTCGCGTATCGGTGATTCATTCTGCTAACCAGTAAGGCAACCCCGCCAGCCTAGCCGGGTCCTCAAC
GACAGGAGCACGATCATGCGCACCCGTGGGGCCGCCATGCCGGCGATAATGGCCTGCTTCTCGCCGAAAC
GTTTGGTGGCGGGACCAGTGACGAAGGCTTGAGCGAGGGCGTGCAAGATTCCGAATACCGCAAGCGACAG
GCCGATCATCGTCGCGCTCCAGCGAAAGCGGTCCTCGCCGAAAATGACCCAGAGCGCTGCCGGCACCTGT
CCTACGAGTTGCATGATAAAGAAGACAGTCATAAGTGCGGCGACGATAGTCATGCCCCGCGCCCACCGGA
AGGAGCTGACTGGGTTGAAGGCTCTCAAGGGCATCGGTCGAGATCCCGGTGCCTAATGAGTGAGCTAACT
TACATTAATTGCGTTGCGCTCACTGCCCGCTTTCCAGTCGGGAAACCTGTCGTGCCAGCTGCATTAATGA
ATCGGCCAACGCGCGGGGAGAGGCGGTTTGCGTATTGGGCGCCAGGGTGGTTTTTCTTTTCACCAGTGAG
ACGGGCAACAGCTGATTGCCCTTCACCGCCTGGCCCTGAGAGAGTTGCAGCAAGCGGTCCACGCTGGTTT
GCCCCAGCAGGCGAAAATCCTGTTTGATGGTGGTTAACGGCGGGATATAACATGAGCTGTCTTCGGTATC
GTCGTATCCCACTACCGAGATATCCGCACCAACGCGCAGCCCGGACTCGGTAATGGCGCGCATTGCGCCC
AGCGCCATCTGATCGTTGGCAACCAGCATCGCAGTGGGAACGATGCCCTCATTCAGCATTTGCATGGTTT
GTTGAAAACCGGACATGGCACTCCAGTCGCCTTCCCGTTCCGCTATCGGCTGAATTTGATTGCGAGTGAG
ATATTTATGCCAGCCAGCCAGACGCAGACGCGCCGAGACAGAACTTAATGGGCCCGCTAACAGCGCGATT
TGCTGGTGACCCAATGCGACCAGATGCTCCACGCCCAGTCGCGTACCGTCTTCATGGGAGAAAATAATAC
TGTTGATGGGTGTCTGGTCAGAGACATCAAGAAATAACGCCGGAACATTAGTGCAGGCAGCTTCCACAGC
AATGGCATCCTGGTCATCCAGCGGATAGTTAATGATCAGCCCACTGACGCGTTGCGCGAGAAGATTGTGC
ACCGCCGCTTTACAGGCTTCGACGCCGCTTCGTTCTACCATCGACACCACCACGCTGGCACCCAGTTGAT
CGGCGCGAGATTTAATCGCCGCGACAATTTGCGACGGCGCGTGCAGGGCCAGACTGGAGGTGGCAACGCC
AATCAGCAACGACTGTTTGCCCGCCAGTTGTTGTGCCACGCGGTTGGGAATGTAATTCAGCTCCGCCATC
GCCGCTTCCACTTTTTCCCGCGTTTTCGCAGAAACGTGGCTGGCCTGGTTCACCACGCGGGAAACGGTCT
GATAAGAGACACCGGCATACTCTGCGACATCGTATAACGTTACTGGTTTCACATTCACCACCCTGAATTG
ACTCTCTTCCGGGCGCTATCATGCCATACCGCGAAAGGTTTTGCGCCATTCGATGGTGTCCGGGATCTCG
ACGCTCTCCCTTATGCGACTCCTGCATTAGGAAGCAGCCCAGTAGTAGGTTGAGGCCGTTGAGCACCGCC
GCCGCAAGGAATGGTGCATGCAAGGAGATGGCGCCCAACAGTCCCCCGGCCACGGGGCCTGCCACCATAC
CCACGCCGAAACAAGCGCTCATGAGCCCGAAGTGGCGAGCCCGATCTTCCCCATCGGTGATGTCGGCGAT
ATAGGCGCCAGCAACCGCACCTGTGGCGCCGGTGATGCCGGCCACGATGCGTCCGGCGTAGAGGATCGAG
ATCTCGATCCCGCGAAATTAATACGACTCACTATAGG
